>Addgene plasmid #81231 | pCS2-MT-mitfa | depositor full sequence | sequence record 154510 | pCS2-MT-mitfa sequence 5855 bps
CGCCATTCTGCCTGGGGACGTCGGAGCAAGCTTGATTTAGGTGACACTATAGAATACAAGCTACTTGTTC
TTTTTGCAGGATCCCATCGATTTAAAGCTATGGAGCAAAAGCTCATTTCTGAAGAGGACTTGAATGAAAT
GGAGCAAAAGCTCATTTCTGAAGAGGACTTGAATGAAATGGAGCAAAAGCTCATTTCTGAAGAGGACTTG
AATGAAATGGAGCAAAAGCTCATTTCTGAAGAGGACTTGAATGAAATGGAGCAAAAGCTCATTTCTGAAG
AGGACTTGAATGAAATGGAGAGCTTGGGCGACCTCACCATGGAGCAAAAGCTCATTTCTGAAGAGGACTT
GAATTCAAGGCCTCTCGAGTACAGTCACTACCAGGTTCAGACCCACCTGGAAACCCCCTCGAAGTACCAC
ATCCAGCAGAGCCAGAGGCAGCAGGTGAAGCACTACCTGTCCAGTGCACTGGGAGCCAAGCTGAGCCCAC
AGGCCAGCACAGGGCCCGGCCCCAGCCAGCCCGCCGAGCACGGCATGACCCCGGGACCCGGAGCCAGCGC
TCCCAACAGCCCTATGGCCCTTCTCACCCTCAACTGTGAGAAAGAGATGGACGATGTAATTGAAGACATT
ATAAGTTTGGAATCAAGCTACAGTGATGACATTCTTGGGTTCATGGATGCAGGACTTCAAATGACAAACA
CGATTCCAGTTTCAGCAAACCTGCTGGACATGTACAGCAATCATGCTCTTCCTCCAGCTGGAGTTTCCAT
CAGTAACTCCTGCCCCTCAAGCCTGCCGGCCGTCAAAAGGGAATTATCCGTTACTCCATCTCCGGGCATG
ATGCACATTATGGACAAAGCTGGACCATGTGGCAAGTTTGACTCTTATCAAAGACCTGATGGCTTTCCAG
TAGAAGCAGAAGTCAGAGCCCTGGCAAAAGAGAGACAAAAGAAGGACAACCACAACCTCATTGAACGAAG
AAGGCGGTTTAATATCAATGACAGAATTAAGGAGCTGGGGACTTTAATTCCCAAGTCAAATGATCCAGAC
ATGAGGTGGAATAAAGGCACCATCCTGAAAGCATCAGTGGATTACATTAGGAAATTGCAGAAAGAGCAGC
AGAAAGCAAAAGAGCTGGAAAACAGACAGAAGAGACTAGAACACGCAAACAGACATCTCCTGCTCCGTAT
TCAGGAACTTGAAATGCAAGCCCGTGCTCATGGACTCACCGTTGTAGCTTCTTCCAGCCTTTATTCCGCT
GAGTTAGTGGCTCGAGCAATAAAACAAGAGCCTGGGATGGGGGACTGCACATCCAATTTGTACCCACACC
TTCCCAGTCCTGACATGTCCCGTCCTACCACTCTGGACCTCAACAACGGCACCATCAGCTACAATGACAG
TCCCACGGAGGACGGCGAGCCGGGGGTCTACGACAGCCCAAACAAGGCCTCCACCAAGCTGGAGGACATG
CTTATGGACAACACCCTGTCTCCGGTGGGCAGCAGCGACCCGCTGTTGTCCTCCGGATCCCCAGTACCTT
CCAACAGTAGCGGCAGCAGCAGTATGGACGAACATGACAATGGCTGTTAGCAATGCCAACTAAATTTCAT
GAACCAAAGTTAGACAATTAGATTTGTGTGTGTGTGTGTCTTGTAAGTACCAGTGTTACATCCAGATCAT
GAAGAGCGCAATTTCGTAAAGTATTAATCTTGTATTTCAGAATATTTAGTGTGCTTGTGTATATATTTTT
TCATTTATCATGTCAGAGTCTAGTCAAGAATGAAAACGTGTAAACAATTAGTTGATTTTTGAAGGATTCT
CGCGGATGATATAAAGAGGAGCTTGAATAAAAAAAAAAAAAAAAAACTCGAGCCTCTAGAACTATAGTGA
GTCGTATTACGTAGATCCAGACATGATAAGATACATTGATGAGTTTGGACAAACCACAACTAGAATGCAG
TGAAAAAAATGCTTTATTTGTGAAATTTGTGATGCTATTGCTTTATTTGTAACCATTATAAGCTGCAATA
AACAAGTTAACAACAACAATTGCATTCATTTTATGTTTCAGGTTCAGGGGGAGGTGTGGGAGGTTTTTTA
ATTCGCGGCCGCGGCGCCAATGCATTGGGCCCGGTACCCAGCTTTTGTTCCCTTTAGTGAGGGTTAATTG
CGCGCTTGGCGTAATCATGGTCATAGCTGTTTCCTGTGTGAAATTGTTATCCGCTCACAATTCCACACAA
CATACGAGCCGGAAGCATAAAGTGTAAAGCCTGGGGTGCCTAATGAGTGAGCTAACTCACATTAATTGCG
TTGCGCTCACTGCCCGCTTTCCAGTCGGGAAACCTGTCGTGCCAGCTGCATTAATGAATCGGCCAACGCG
CGGGGAGAGGCGGTTTGCGTATTGGGCGCTCTTCCGCTTCCTCGCTCACTGACTCGCTGCGCTCGGTCGT
TCGGCTGCGGCGAGCGGTATCAGCTCACTCAAAGGCGGTAATACGGTTATCCACAGAATCAGGGGATAAC
GCAGGAAAGAACATGTGAGCAAAAGGCCAGCAAAAGGCCAGGAACCGTAAAAAGGCCGCGTTGCTGGCGT
TTTTCCATAGGCTCCGCCCCCCTGACGAGCATCACAAAAATCGACGCTCAAGTCAGAGGTGGCGAAACCC
GACAGGACTATAAAGATACCAGGCGTTTCCCCCTGGAAGCTCCCTCGTGCGCTCTCCTGTTCCGACCCTG
CCGCTTACCGGATACCTGTCCGCCTTTCTCCCTTCGGGAAGCGTGGCGCTTTCTCATAGCTCACGCTGTA
GGTATCTCAGTTCGGTGTAGGTCGTTCGCTCCAAGCTGGGCTGTGTGCACGAACCCCCCGTTCAGCCCGA
CCGCTGCGCCTTATCCGGTAACTATCGTCTTGAGTCCAACCCGGTAAGACACGACTTATCGCCACTGGCA
GCAGCCACTGGTAACAGGATTAGCAGAGCGAGGTATGTAGGCGGTGCTACAGAGTTCTTGAAGTGGTGGC
CTAACTACGGCTACACTAGAAGGACAGTATTTGGTATCTGCGCTCTGCTGAAGCCAGTTACCTTCGGAAA
AAGAGTTGGTAGCTCTTGATCCGGCAAACAAACCACCGCTGGTAGCGGTGGTTTTTTTGTTTGCAAGCAG
CAGATTACGCGCAGAAAAAAAGGATCTCAAGAAGATCCTTTGATCTTTTCTACGGGGTCTGACGCTCAGT
GGAACGAAAACTCACGTTAAGGGATTTTGGTCATGAGATTATCAAAAAGGATCTTCACCTAGATCCTTTT
AAATTAAAAATGAAGTTTTAAATCAATCTAAAGTATATATGAGTAAACTTGGTCTGACAGTTACCAATGC
TTAATCAGTGAGGCACCTATCTCAGCGATCTGTCTATTTCGTTCATCCATAGTTGCCTGACTCCCCGTCG
TGTAGATAACTACGATACGGGAGGGCTTACCATCTGGCCCCAGTGCTGCAATGATACCGCGAGACCCACG
CTCACCGGCTCCAGATTTATCAGCAATAAACCAGCCAGCCGGAAGGGCCGAGCGCAGAAGTGGTCCTGCA
ACTTTATCCGCCTCCATCCAGTCTATTAATTGTTGCCGGGAAGCTAGAGTAAGTAGTTCGCCAGTTAATA
GTTTGCGCAACGTTGTTGCCATTGCTACAGGCATCGTGGTGTCACGCTCGTCGTTTGGTATGGCTTCATT
CAGCTCCGGTTCCCAACGATCAAGGCGAGTTACATGATCCCCCATGTTGTGCAAAAAAGCGGTTAGCTCC
TTCGGTCCTCCGATCGTTGTCAGAAGTAAGTTGGCCGCAGTGTTATCACTCATGGTTATGGCAGCACTGC
ATAATTCTCTTACTGTCATGCCATCCGTAAGATGCTTTTCTGTGACTGGTGAGTACTCAACCAAGTCATT
CTGAGAATAGTGTATGCGGCGACCGAGTTGCTCTTGCCCGGCGTCAATACGGGATAATACCGCGCCACAT
AGCAGAACTTTAAAAGTGCTCATCATTGGAAAACGTTCTTCGGGGCGAAAACTCTCAAGGATCTTACCGC
TGTTGAGATCCAGTTCGATGTAACCCACTCGTGCACCCAACTGATCTTCAGCATCTTTTACTTTCACCAG
CGTTTCTGGGTGAGCAAAAACAGGAAGGCAAAATGCCGCAAAAAAGGGAATAAGGGCGACACGGAAATGT
TGAATACTCATACTCTTCCTTTTTCAATATTATTGAAGCATTTATCAGGGTTATTGTCTCATGAGCGGAT
ACATATTTGAATGTATTTAGAAAAATAAACAAATAGGGGTTCCGCGCACATTTCCCCGAAAAGTGCCACC
TAAATTGTAAGCGTTAATATTTTGTTAAAATTCGCGTTAAATTTTTGTTAAATCAGCTCATTTTTTAACC
AATAGGCCGAAATCGGCAAAATCCCTTATAAATCAAAAGAATAGACCGAGATAGGGT
[37 nt withheld, positions 4468-4504]
AAAGAACGTGGACTCCAACGTCAAAGG
[49 nt withheld, positions 4532-4580]
T
[91 nt withheld, positions 4582-4672]
G
[124 nt withheld, positions 4674-4797]
CCCATTCGCCATTCAGGCTGCGCAACTGTTGGGAAGGGCGATCGGTGCGGGCCTCTTCGCTATTACGCCA
GTCGACCATAGCCAATTCAATATGGCGTATATGGACTCATGCCAATTCAATATGGTGGATCTGGACCTGT
GCCAATTCAATATGGCGTATATGGACTCGTGCCAATTCAATATGGTGGATCTGGACCCCAGCCAATTCAA
TATGGCGGACTTGGCACCATGCCAATTCAATATGGCGGACTTGGCACTGTGCCAACTGGGGAGGGGTCTA
CTTGGCACGGTGCCAAGTTTGAGGAGGGGTCTTGGCCCTGTGCCAAGTCCGCCATATTGAATTGGCATGG
TGCCAATAATGGCGGCCATATTGGCTATATGCCAGGATCAATATATAGGCAATATCCAATATGGCCCTAT
GCCAATATGGCTATTGGCCAGGTTCAATACTATGTATTGGCCCTATGCCATATAGTATTCCATATATGGG
TTTTCCTATTGACGTAGATAGCCCCTCCCAATGGGCGGTCCCATATACCATATATGGGGCTTCCTAATAC
CGCCCATAGCCACTCCCCCATTGACGTCAATGGTCTCTATATATGGTCTTTCCTATTGACGTCATATGGG
CGGTCCTATTGACGTATATGGCGCCTCCCCCATTGACGTCAATTACGGTAAATGGCCCGCCTGGCTCAAT
GCCCATTGACGTCAATAGGACCACCCACCATTGACGTCAATGGGATGGCTCATTGCCCATTCATATCCGT
TCTCACGCCCCCTATTGACGTCAATGACGGTAAATGGCCCACTTGGCAGTACATCAATATCTATTAATAG
TAACTTGGCAAGTACATTACTATTGGAAGGACGCCAGGGTACATTGGCAGTACTCCCATTGACGTCAATG
GCGGTAAATGGCCCGCGATGGCTGCCAAGTACATCCCCATTGACGTCAATGGGGAGGGGCAATGACGCAA
ATGGGCGTTCCATTGACGTAAATGGGCGGTAGGCGTGCCTAATGGGAGGTCTATATAAGCAATGCTCGTT
TAGGGAAC
Features (pLannotate 1.2.2; 21 found; start..end, strand, type, name):
     35..53      +  promoter       SP6 promoter: promoter for bacteriophage SP6 RNA polymerase
    103..132     +  CDS            Myc: Myc (human c-Myc proto-oncogene) epitope tag
    142..171     +  CDS            Myc: Myc (human c-Myc proto-oncogene) epitope tag
    181..210     +  CDS            Myc: Myc (human c-Myc proto-oncogene) epitope tag
    220..249     +  CDS            Myc: Myc (human c-Myc proto-oncogene) epitope tag
    259..288     +  CDS            Myc: Myc (human c-Myc proto-oncogene) epitope tag
    322..351     +  CDS            Myc: Myc (human c-Myc proto-oncogene) epitope tag
    382..1587    +  CDS            MITF (fragment): MITF_HUMAN - Also known as BHLHE32. Experimental evidence at protein level: Swiss-Prot protein existence level 1. Transcription factor that regulates the expression of genes with essential roles in cell differentiation, proliferation and survival. Binds to M-boxes (5'-TCATGTG-3') and symmetrical DNA sequences (E-boxes) (5'-CACGTG-3') found in the promoters of target genes, such as BCL2 and tyrosinase (TYR). Plays an important role in melanocyte development by regulating the expression of tyrosinase (TYR) and tyrosinase-related protein 1 (TYRP1). Plays a critical role in the differentiation of
   1882..1899    -  promoter       T7 promoter (fragment): promoter for bacteriophage T7 RNA polymerase
   1904..2038    -  polyA_signal   SV40 poly(A) signal: SV40 polyadenylation signal
   2151..2169    -  promoter       T3 promoter: promoter for bacteriophage T3 RNA polymerase
   2214..2230    -  protein_bind   lac operator: The lac repressor binds to the lac operator to inhibit transcription in E. coli. This inhibition can be relieved by adding lactose or isopropyl-β-D-thiogalactopyranoside (IPTG). lac repressor encoded by lacI
   2238..2268    -  promoter       lac promoter: promoter for the E. coli lac operon
   2283..2304    -  protein_bind   CAP binding site: CAP binding activates transcription in the presence of cAMP. E. coli catabolite activator protein
   2317..2409    -  CDS            lacI (fragment): lac repressor; lacI; The lac repressor binds to the lac operator to inhibit transcription in E. coli. This inhibition can be relieved by adding lactose or isopropyl-β-D-thiogalactopyranoside (IPTG).
   2592..3180    -  rep_origin     ori: high-copy-number ColE1/pMB1/pBR322/pUC origin of replication
   3351..4211    -  CDS            AmpR: β-lactamase; bla; confers resistance to ampicillin, carbenicillin, and related antibiotics
   4212..4316    -  promoter       AmpR promoter: bla
   4369..4797    -  rep_origin     f1 ori (sequence partly withheld): f1 bacteriophage origin of replication; arrow indicates direction of (+) strand synthesis
   4802..4868    -  CDS            lacZα (fragment): LacZα fragment of β-galactosidase; lacZ fragment
   4871..5855    +  promoter       CMV IE94 promoter: enhancer/promoter region of simian cytomegalovirus major immediate early transcription unit IE94
