[The description below was written by a language model from this plasmid's Addgene catalogue record and pLannotate feature annotations shown in this document.]
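Description:
pCS2-MT-mitfa (also recorded as pCS2-MT3A.1) is a 5,855 bp expression plasmid built on the pCS2-MT backbone, a multipurpose vector catalogued for mammalian and zebrafish expression. It is maintained in E. coli as a high-copy plasmid through a ColE1/pUC-type origin and selected with ampicillin via the β-lactamase gene. An f1 origin and remnants of the lac region (lac promoter and operator, CAP site, lacZα and lacI fragments) are carried over from the parental cloning vector and play no role in expression of the insert.

The payload is zebrafish mitfa, the gene also known as nacre, which encodes a microphthalmia-related bHLH-type transcription factor involved in pigment cell development. The automated annotation labels this coding region by its similarity to human MITF, but the record identifies it as the D. rerio gene. The insert encodes amino acids 5–412 and was cloned into an XhoI site, preserved at both ends, in frame behind six tandem Myc epitope tags supplied by the backbone. This gives an N-terminally Myc-tagged protein that can be detected with anti-Myc antibodies.

Transcription in vertebrate cells is driven by the simian CMV IE94 enhancer/promoter, which spans the numbering origin of the circular map and so lies directly upstream of the cassette. An SV40 polyadenylation signal lies downstream. An SP6 promoter sits between the CMV element and the tags, an arrangement that permits in vitro synthesis of sense mRNA of the kind commonly injected into embryos. T7 and T3 promoters lie downstream in the opposite orientation. The stated purpose is expression of zebrafish mitfa, consistent with functional studies of neural-crest-derived pigment cell fate.
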