Addgene plasmid #81231: pCS2-MT-mitfa
Purpose: expression of zebrafish mitfa
Depositing lab: James Lister & David Raible. Depositing organization: University of Washington. Publication: nacre encodes a zebrafish microphthalmia-related protein that regulates neural-crest-derived pigment cell fate. Lister JA, Robertson CP, Lepage T, Johnson SL, Raible DW. Development. 1999 Sep;126(17):3757-67. PubMed 10433906.
Backbone
  Vector backbone: pCS2-MT
  Vector type: Mammalian Expression ; zebrafish expression
Growth in bacteria
  Bacterial resistance: Ampicillin, 100 μg/mL
  Growth temperature: 37°C
  Growth strain: DH5alpha
  Copy number: High Copy
Gene/Insert
  Gene/Insert name: mitfa
  Species: D. rerio (zebrafish)
  Mutation: contains amino acids 5-412
  Entrez Gene: mitfa (a.k.a. nacre, z3A.1)
  Promoter: sCMV IE94 promoter
  Tag / fusion protein: 6 myc tags (N terminal on backbone)
  Cloning method: Restriction Enzyme; 5′ cloning site XhoI (not destroyed); 3′ cloning site XhoI (not destroyed)
  Sequencing primers: 5′ SP6; 3′ T7
Terms and licenses: Academic/Nonprofit Terms; Industry Terms: Not Available to Industry
Depositor comments: Also called pCS2-MT3A.1
How to cite: pCS2-MT-mitfa was a gift from James Lister & David Raible (Addgene plasmid # 81231 ; http://n2t.net/addgene:81231 ; RRID:Addgene_81231)
