>Addgene plasmid #81231 | pCS2-MT-mitfa | addgene partial sequence | sequence record 156812 | CMV-F 5'-CGCAAATGGGCGGTAGGCGTG-3'
CTATATAAGCAATGCTCGTTTAGGGAACCGCCATTCTGCCTGGGGACGTCGGAGCAAGCTTGATTTAGGT
GACACTATAGAATACAAGCTACTTGTTCTTTTTGCAGGATCCCATCGATTTAAAGCTATGGAGCAAAAGC
TCATTTCTGAAGAGGACTTGAATGAAATGGAGCAAAAGCTCATTTCTGAAGAGGACTTGAATGAAATGGA
GCAAAAGCTCATTTCTGAAGAGGACTTGAATGAAATGGAGCAAAAGCTCATTTCTGAAGAGGACTTGAAT
GAAATGGAGCAAAAGCTCATTTCTGAAGAGGACTTGAATGAAATGGAGAGCTTGGGCGACCTCACCATGG
AGCAAAAGCTCATTTCTGAAGAGGACTTGAATTCAAGGCCTCTCGAGTACAGTCACTACCAGGTTCAGAC
CCACCTGGAAACCCCCTCGAAGTACCACATCCAGCAGAGCCAGAGGCAGCAGGTGAAGCACTACCTGTCC
AGTGCACTGGGAGCCAAGCTGAGCCCACAGGCCAGCACAGGGCCCGGCCCCAGCCAGCCCGCCGAGCACG
GCATGACCCCGGGACCCGGAGCCAGCGCTCCCAACAGCCCTATGGCCCTTCTCACCCTCAACTGTGAGAA
AGAGATGGACGATGTAATTGAAGACATTATAAGTTTGGAATCAAGCTACAGTGATGACATTCTTGGGTTC
ATGGATGCAGGACTTCAAATGACAAACACGATTCCAGTTTCAGCAAACCTGCTGGACATGTACAGCAATC
ATGCTCTTCCTCCAGCTGGAGTTTCCATCAGTAACTCCTGCCCCTCAAGCCTGCCGGCCGTCAAAAGGGA
ATTATCCGTTACTCCATCTCCGGGCATGATGCACATAATGGACAAAGCTGGACCATGTGGCAAGTTTGAC
TCTTATCAAAGACCTGATGGCTTTCCAGTAGAAGCAGAAGTCAGAGCCCTGGCAAAAGAGAGACAAAAGA
AGGACAACCACAACCTCATTGAACGAAGAAGGCGGTTTAATATCA
