>Addgene plasmid #81231 | pCS2-MT-mitfa | addgene partial sequence | sequence record 156813 | EBV-rev 5'-GTGGTTTGTCCAAACTCATC-3'
TGTCTGGATCTACGTAATACGACTCACTATAGTTCTAGAGGCTCGAGTTTTTTTTTTTTTTTTTTATTCA
AGCTCCTCTTTATATCATCCGCGAGAATCCTTCAAAAATCAACTAATTGTTTACACGTTTTCATTCTTGA
CTAGACTCTGACATGATAAATGAAAAAATATATACACAAGCACACTAAATATTCTGAAATACAAGATTAA
TACTTTACGAAATTGCGCTCTTCATGATCTGGATGTAACACTGGTACTTACAAGACACACACACACACAA
ATCTAATTGTCTAACTTTGGTTCATGAAATTTAGTTGGCATTGCTAACAGCCATTGTCATGTTCGTCCAT
ACTGCTGCTGCCGCTACTGTTGGAAGGTACTGGGGATCCGGAGGACAACAGCGGGTCGCTGCTGCCCACC
GGAGACAGGGTGTTGTCCATAAGCATGTCCTCCAGCTTGGTGGAGGCCTTGTTTGGGCTGTCGTAGACCC
CCGGCTCGCCGTCCTCCGTGGGACTGTCATTGTAGCTGATGGTGCCGTTGTTGAGGTCCAGAGTGGTAGG
ACGGGACATGTCAGGACTGGGAAGGTGTGGGTACAAATTGGATGTGCAGTCCCCCATCCCAGGCTCTTGT
TTTATTGCTCGAGCCACTAACTCAGCGGAATAAAGGCTGGAAGAAGCTACAACGGTGAGTCCATGAGCAC
GGGCTTGCATTTCAAGTTCCTGAATACGGAGCAGGAGATGTCTGTTTGCGTGTTCTAGTCTCTTCTGTCT
GTTTTCCAGCTCTTTTGCTTTCTGCTGCTCTTTCTGCAATTTCCTAATGTAATCCACTGATGCTTTCAGG
ATGGTGCCTTTATTCCACCTCATGTCTGGATCATTTGACTTGGGAATTAAAGTCCCCAGCTCCTTAATTC
TGTCATTGATATTAAACCGCCTTCTTCGTTCAATGAGGTTGTGGTTGTCCTTCTTTTGTCTCTCTTTTGC
CAGGGCTCTGACTTCTGCTTCTACTGGAAAGCCATCAGGTCTTTGATAAGAGTCAAACTTGCCACATGGT
CCAGCTTTGTC
